Addgene plasmid #67369: pDEST14-ARF1
Purpose: Expression of native hArf1 in E. coli
Depositing lab: Richard Kahn. Depositing organization: Emory University. Publication: Tool box: Plasmids for the expression or knockdown of human ARF Family GTPases (ARF/ARL/SAR) and their co-expression in bacteria with N-myristoyltransferases. Kerr SC, Kahn RA. Cell Logist. 2015 Sep 21;5(3):e1090523. doi: 10.1080/21592799.2015.1090523. eCollection 2015 Jul-Sep. PubMed 27057421.
Backbone
  Vector backbone: pDEST14
  Backbone manufacturer: Life Technologies
  Vector type: Bacterial Expression
Growth in bacteria
  Bacterial resistance: Ampicillin, 100 μg/mL
  Growth temperature: 37°C
  Growth strain: DH5alpha
  Copy number: High Copy
Gene/Insert
  Gene/Insert name: ARF1 (alt name: pRK1s-D14)
  Species: H. sapiens (human)
  Entrez Gene: ARF1 (a.k.a. PVNH8)
  Promoter: T7
  Cloning method: Gateway Cloning
  Sequencing primers: 5′ T7; 3′ T7-term
Terms and licenses: Academic/Nonprofit Terms; Industry Terms: Not Available to Industry
How to cite: pDEST14-ARF1 was a gift from Richard Kahn (Addgene plasmid # 67369 ; http://n2t.net/addgene:67369 ; RRID:Addgene_67369)
