[The description below was written by a language model from this plasmid's Addgene catalogue record.]
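Description:
pDEST14-ARF1 is a bacterial expression plasmid built on the commercial Gateway destination vector pDEST14, carrying the human ARF1 open reading frame for production of the protein in E. coli. The insert was introduced by Gateway recombination, so the coding sequence is expected to be flanked by the att site remnants that such cloning leaves behind, although no feature table is provided to confirm the exact junctions. The plasmid is maintained at high copy in standard cloning strains and is selected with ampicillin. The origin of replication is not named in the record.

Expression of ARF1 is driven by the T7 promoter, and the listing of a T7 terminator sequencing primer suggests that a T7 terminator lies downstream of the insert. This arrangement requires a host that supplies T7 RNA polymerase, typically an inducible DE3 lysogen strain, whereas the cloning strain recorded for propagation lacks the polymerase and so keeps the insert essentially silent. The stated purpose is expression of native human Arf1, which indicates that the protein is produced without an affinity or epitope tag, and no tag is listed in the record.

ARF1 is a small regulatory GTPase of the ARF family, best known for its roles in membrane traffic. The construct belongs to a plasmid toolbox for expressing or knocking down human ARF family GTPases (ARF, ARL and SAR), which also covers co-expression with N-myristoyltransferases in bacteria. That co-expression allows the N-terminal myristoylation that ARF proteins normally carry, and an untagged N-terminus is compatible with it. Typical uses would be production of recombinant Arf1 for purification and biochemical study.
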