>Addgene plasmid #67369 | pDEST14-ARF1 | addgene partial sequence | sequence record 118947 | T7 5'-TAATACGACTCACTATAGGG-3'
GGTGGGCCTGGATGCTGCAGGGAAGACCACGATCCTCTACAAGCTTAAGCTGGGTGAGATCGTGACCACC
ATTCCCACCATAGGCTTCAACGTGGAAACCGTGGAGTACAAGAACATCAGCTTCACTGTGTGGGACGTGG
GTGGCCAGGACAAGATCCGGCCCCTGTGGCGCCACTACTTCCAGAACACACAAGGCCTGATCTTCGTGGT
GGACAGCAATGACAGAGAGCGTGTGAACGAGGCCCGTGAGGAGCTCATGAGGATGCTGGCCGAGGACGAG
CTCCGGGATGCTGTCCTCCTGGTGTTCGCCAACAAGCAGGACCTCCCCAACGCCATGAATGCGGCCGAGA
TCACAGACAAGCTGGGGCTGCACTCACTACGCCACAGGAACTGGTACATTCAGGCCACCTGCGCCACCAG
CGGCGACGGGCTCTATGAAGGACTGGACTGGCTGTCCAATCAGCTCCGGAACCAGAAGTGATAGGACCCA
GCTTTCTTGTACAAAGTGGTGATGATCCGGCTGCTAACAAAGCCCGAAAGGAAGCTGAGTTGGCTGCTGC
CACCGCTGAGCAATAACTAGCATAACCCCTTGGGGCCTCTAAACGGGTCTTGAGGGGTTTTTTGCTGAAA
GGAGGAACTATATCCGGATATCCACAGGACGGGTGTGGTCGCCATGATCGCGTAGTCGATAGTGGCTCCC
AAGTAGCGAA
